Addgene plasmid #210949: pNLF1-C_GID4:1-300
Purpose: Mammalian expression of full-length human GID4. C-terminal NanoLuc luciferase tag.
Depositing lab: Cheryl Arrowsmith. Publication: A Target Class Ligandability Evaluation of WD40 Repeat-Containing Proteins. Ackloo S, Li F, Szewczyk M, Seitova A, Loppnau P, Zeng H, Xu J, Ahmad S, Arnautova YA, Baghaie AJ, Beldar S, Bolotokova A, Centrella PA, Chau I, Clark MA, Cuozzo JW, Dehghani-Tafti S, Disch JS, Dong A, Dumas A, Feng JA, Ghiabi P, Gibson E, Gilmer J, Goldman B, Green SR, Guie MA, Guilinger JP, Harms N, Herasymenko O, Houliston S, Hutchinson A, Kearnes S, Keefe AD, Kimani SW, Kramer T, Kutera M, Kwak HA, Lento C, Li Y, Liu J, Loup J, Machado RAC, Mulhern CJ, Perveen S, Righetto GL, Riley P, Shrestha S, Sigel EA, Silva M, Sintchak MD, Slakman BL, Taylor RD, Thompson J, Torng W, Underkoffler C, von Rechenberg M, Walsh RT, Watson I, Wilson DJ, Wolf E, Yadav M, Yazdi AK, Zhang J, Zhang Y, Santhakumar V, Edwards AM, Barsyte-Lovejoy D, Schapira M, Brown PJ, Halabelian L, Arrowsmith CH. J Med Chem. 2025 Jan 23;68(2):1092-1112. doi: 10.1021/acs.jmedchem.4c02010. Epub 2024 Nov 4. PubMed 39495097.
Backbone
  Vector backbone: pNLF1-C
  Backbone manufacturer: Promega
  Vector type: Mammalian Expression
  Selectable markers: Hygromycin
Growth in bacteria
  Bacterial resistance: Ampicillin, 100 μg/mL
  Growth temperature: 37°C
  Growth strain: DH5alpha
  Copy number: High Copy
Gene/Insert
  Gene/Insert name: GID4:M1-R300
  Species: H. sapiens (human)
  Insert size (bp): 900
  Mutation: wild type
  Entrez Gene: C17orf39 (a.k.a. MGC3048)
  Promoter: CMV
  Tag / fusion protein: NanoLuc luciferase (C terminal on insert)
  Cloning method: Ligation Independent Cloning
  Sequencing primers: 5′ ttacagctcttaaggctagag; 3′ agccggctgtctgtcgccag
Resource information
  A portion of this plasmid was derived from a plasmid made by: Mammalian Gene Collection (BC041829)
Terms and licenses: Academic/Nonprofit Terms; Industry Terms: Not Available to Industry
Depositor comments: 5' Cloning Site: EcoR1 (not destroyed), 3' Cloning Site: Xba1 (not destroyed). C terminal tag: srfgpnscrralgssgvftledfvgdwrqtagynldqvleqggvsslfqnlgvsvtpiqrivlsgenglkidihviipyeglsgdqmgqiekifkvvypvddhhfkvilhygtlvidgvtpnmidyfgrpyegiavfdgkkitvtgtlwngnkiiderlinpdgsllfrvtingvtgwrlcerila.
How to cite: pNLF1-C_GID4:1-300 was a gift from Cheryl Arrowsmith (Addgene plasmid # 210949 ; http://n2t.net/addgene:210949 ; RRID:Addgene_210949)
