[The description below was written by a language model from this plasmid's Addgene catalogue record and pLannotate feature annotations shown in this document.]
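Description:
pNLF1-C_GID4:1-300 is a 6,858 bp mammalian expression plasmid built on Promega's pNLF1-C backbone, designed to express full-length wild-type human GID4 (residues M1 to R300, a 900 bp insert) fused at its C-terminus to NanoLuc luciferase. GID4 (also listed as C17orf39/VID24) is the substrate-recognition subunit of the CTLH E3 ubiquitin ligase complex and binds proteins bearing a Pro/N-degron. The coding sequence was derived from a Mammalian Gene Collection clone and inserted by ligation-independent cloning between EcoRI and XbaI sites, both of which are retained.

Transcription is driven by the CMV immediate-early enhancer and promoter, followed by a chimeric β-globin/immunoglobulin intron that generally improves mRNA processing and expression. A T7 promoter lies just upstream of the open reading frame, which would permit in vitro transcription. GID4 is joined through a short linker to the human codon-optimised Nluc sequence, and the transcript ends with an SV40 polyadenylation signal. A separate cassette, consisting of the SV40 enhancer/early promoter, the hph hygromycin phosphotransferase gene and a synthetic poly(A) signal, allows hygromycin selection of stably transfected mammalian cells. In bacteria the plasmid is maintained through a high-copy ColE1/pUC-type origin with ampicillin resistance (bla), and a ColE1 cer site helps keep the plasmid monomeric. Several small annotated fragments (SET1, T7 terminator, large T antigen, M13 ori, bom, tnpA) appear to be partial matches to backbone sequence rather than functional elements.

The bright, compact NanoLuc tag makes the fusion suited to luminescence-based readouts in live cells, such as protein-level or energy-transfer target-engagement assays. The record itself states only mammalian expression as the purpose, in the context of a study evaluating ligandability of WD40 repeat-containing proteins.
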