Features (pLannotate 1.2.2; 20 found; start..end, strand, type, name):
    140..517     +  enhancer       CMV enhancer: human cytomegalovirus immediate early enhancer
    519..718     +  promoter       CMV promoter: human cytomegalovirus (CMV) immediate early promoter
    857..989     +  intron         chimeric intron: chimera between introns from human β-globin and immunoglobulin heavy chain genes
   1033..1051    +  promoter       T7 promoter: promoter for bacteriophage T7 RNA polymerase
   1085..1984    +  CDS            GID4 (sequence partly withheld): GID4_HUMAN - Also known as C17orf39, VID24. Experimental evidence at protein level: Swiss-Prot protein existence level 1. Substrate-recognition subunit of the CTLH E3 ubiquitin- protein ligase complex that selectively accepts ubiquitin from UBE2H and mediates ubiquitination and subsequent proteasomal degradation of the transcription factor HBP1 (Probable) (PubMed:29911972). Binds proteins and peptides with a Pro/N-degron consisting of an unmodified N-terminal Pro followed by a small residue, and has the highest affinity for the peptide Pro-Gly-Leu-Trp (PubMed:29632410). Binds peptides with an
   2033..2545    +  CDS            Nluc: NanoLuc® luciferase human codon-optimized
   2578..2627    +  CDS            SET1 (fragment): solubility-enhancement tag derived from T7 phage gene 10B
   2635..2654    +  terminator     T7 terminator (fragment): transcription terminator for bacteriophage T7 RNA polymerase
   2676..2797    -  polyA_signal   SV40 poly(A) signal: SV40 polyadenylation signal
   2820..2888    -  CDS            large T antigen (fragment): large T antigen from SV40 (simian virus 40)
   2893..2925    +  rep_origin     M13 ori (fragment): M13 bacteriophage origin of replication; arrow indicates direction of (+) strand synthesis
   2926..2977    -  misc_feature   bom (fragment): basis of mobility region from pBR322
   3042..3399    +  promoter       SV40 promoter: SV40 enhancer and early promoter
   3430..4452    +  CDS            hph: KHYB_ECOLX - Experimental evidence at protein level: Swiss-Prot protein existence level 1. The aminoglycoside phosphotransferases achieve inactivation of their antibiotic substrates by phosphorylation. Only phosphorylates hygromycin and closely related compounds such as demethyl analogs and destomycin. From Escherichia coli.
   4491..4539    +  polyA_signal   poly(A) signal: synthetic polyadenylation signal
   4560..4652    -  CDS            tnpA (fragment): TN5P_ECOLX - Also known as tnp. Experimental evidence at protein level: Swiss-Prot protein existence level 1. Mediates transposition of transposon Tn5 by a 'cut and paste' mechanism. First, the monomeric transposase binds the 19 bp inverted DNA repeats flanking the transposon. Then, dimerization of the DNA- bound transposase creates a synaptic DNA complex. After nicking of the first DNA strand, excision of the transposon proceeds through a series of intermediates. The transposase then mediates the insertion of the transposon at a new site by strand transfer. The activity of the wild- type tran
   4695..4799    +  promoter       AmpR promoter: bla
   4800..5660    +  CDS            AmpR: β-lactamase; bla; confers resistance to ampicillin, carbenicillin, and related antibiotics
   5818..6406    -  rep_origin     ori: high-copy-number ColE1/pMB1/pBR322/pUC origin of replication
   6522..6805    +  misc_feature   cer region: ColE1-derived recombination site that helps to maintain plasmids as monomers
>Addgene plasmid #210949 | pNLF1-C_GID4:1-300 | addgene full sequence | sequence record 423289 | Addgene NGS Result
TCAATATTGGCCATTAGCCATATTATTCATTGGTTATATAGCATAAATCAATATTGGCTATTGGCCATTG
CATACGTTGTATCTATATCATAATATGTACATTTATATTGGCTCATGTCCAATATGACCGCCATGTTGGC
ATTGATTATTGACTAGTTATTAATAGTAATCAATTACGGGGTCATTAGTTCATAGCCCATATATGGAGTT
CCGCGTTACATAACTTACGGTAAATGGCCCGCCTGGCTGACCGCCCAACGACCCCCGCCCATTGACGTCA
ATAATGACGTATGTTCCCATAGTAACGCCAATAGGGACTTTCCATTGACGTCAATGGGTGGAGTATTTAC
GGTAAACTGCCCACTTGGCAGTACATCAAGTGTATCATATGCCAAGTCCGCCCCCTATTGACGTCAATGA
CGGTAAATGGCCCGCCTGGCATTATGCCCAGTACATGACCTTACGGGACTTTCCTACTTGGCAGTACATC
TACGTATTAGTCATCGCTATTACCATGGTGATGCGGTTTTGGCAGTACACCAATGGGCGTGGATAGCGGT
TTGACTCACGGGGATTTCCAAGTCTCCACCCCATTGACGTCAATGGGAGTTTGTTTTGGCACCAAAATCA
ACGGGACTTTCCAAAATGTCGTAATAACCCCGCCCCGTTGACGCAAATGGGCGGTAGGCGTGTACGGTGG
GAGGTCTATATAAGCAGAGCTGGTTTAGTGAACCGTCAGATCACTAGAAGCTTTATTGCGGTAGTTTATC
ACAGTTAAATTGCTAACGCAGTCAGTGCTTCTGACACAACAGTCTCGAACTTAAGCTGCAGAAGTTGGTC
GTGAGGCACTGGGCAGGTAAGTATCAAGGTTACAAGACAGGTTTAAGGAGACCAATAGAAACTGGGCTTG
TCGAGACAGAGAAGACTCTTGCGTTTCTGATAGGCACCTATTGGTCTTACTGACATCCACTTTGCCTTTC
TCTCCACAGGTGTCCACTCCCAGTTCAATTACAGCTCTTAAGGCTAGAGTATTAATACGACTCACTATAG
GGCTAGCAAAGCGATCGCTTCCGAATTCGCCACCATGTGTGCGCGAGGGCAAGTCGGGAGGGGGACCCAG
CTCAGGACTGGGAGGCCCTGCTCGCAGGTCCCTGGGTCCCGGTGGCGGCCGGAGCGCTTGCTCCGCAGGC
AGCGGGCGGGTGGTCGCCCCTCCCGCCCCCACCCCGCGCGTGCGCGCCCCGGCCTCTCCCTCCCCGCCAC
CCTCCTCGGCTCCCGCGCGGCGGCGGCGGTTCCTCTCCCACTCCCCCCAGCCCTGGCTCCGGGGGACCCC
GCGATGCCGGTCCGCACCGAGTGTCCCCCGCCGGCCGGTGCCTCCGCTGCCTCCGCGGCCTCACTCATCC
CGCCGCCGCCCATCAACACCCAGCAGCCCGGCGTGGCCACCAGCCTGCTCTAC
[498 nt withheld, positions 1454-1951]
CCTGAACACAGTGCACCCATCTATGAATTCCGGTCTAGATTTGGGCCCAATTCCTGCAGGCGAGCTCTCG
GCTCGAGCGGCGTCTTCACACTCGAAGATTTCGTTGGGGACTGGCGACAGACAGCCGGCTACAACCTGGA
CCAAGTCCTTGAACAGGGAGGTGTGTCCAGTTTGTTTCAGAATCTCGGGGTGTCCGTAACTCCGATCCAA
AGGATTGTCCTGAGCGGTGAAAATGGGCTGAAGATCGACATCCATGTCATCATCCCGTATGAAGGTCTGA
GCGGCGACCAAATGGGCCAGATCGAAAAAATTTTTAAGGTGGTGTACCCTGTGGATGATCATCACTTTAA
GGTGATCCTGCACTATGGCACACTGGTAATCGACGGGGTTACGCCGAACATGATCGACTATTTCGGACGG
CCGTATGAAGGCATCGCCGTGTTCGACGGCAAAAAGATCACTGTAACAGGGACCCTGTGGAACGGCAACA
AAATTATCGACGAGCGCCTGATCAACCCCGACGGCTCCCTGCTGTTCCGAGTAACCATCAACGGAGTGAC
CGGCTGGCGGCTGTGCGAACGCATTCTGGCGTAAGGCCGCGACTCTAGGGCATGCAAGCTGATCCGGCTG
CTAACAAAGCCCGAAAGGAAGCTGAGTTGGCTGCTGCCACCGCTGAGCAATAACTAGCATAACCCCTTGG
GGCGGCCGCTTCGAGCAGACATGATAAGATACATTGATGAGTTTGGACAAACCACAACTAGAATGCAGTG
AAAAAAATGCTTTATTTGTGAAATTTGTGATGCTATTGCTTTATTTGTAACCATTATAAGCTGCAATAAA
CAAGTTAACAACAACAATTGCATTCATTTTATGTTTCAGGTTCAGGGGGAGATGTGGGAGGTTTTTTTAA
GCAAGTAAAACCTCTACAAATGTGGTAAAATCGAATTTTAACAAAATATTAACGCTTACAATTTCCTGAT
GCGGTATTTTCTCCTTACGCATCTGTGCGGTATTTCACACCGCATACGCGGATCTGCGCAGCACCATGGC
CTGAAATAACCTCTGAAAGAGGAACTTGGTTAGGTACCTTCTGAGGCGGAAAGAACCAGCTGTGGAATGT
GTGTCAGTTAGGGTGTGGAAAGTCCCCAGGCTCCCCAGCAGGCAGAAGTATGCAAAGCATGCATCTCAAT
TAGTCAGCAACCAGGTGTGGAAAGTCCCCAGGCTCCCCAGCAGGCAGAAGTATGCAAAGCATGCATCTCA
ATTAGTCAGCAACCATAGTCCCGCCCCTAACTCCGCCCATCCCGCCCCTAACTCCGCCCAGTTCCGCCCA
TTCTCCGCCCCATGGCTGACTAATTTTTTTTATTTATGCAGAGGCCGAGGCCGCCTCGGCCTCTGAGCTA
TTCCAGAAGTAGTGAGGAGGCTTTTTTGGAGGCCTAGGCTTTTGCAAAAAGCTCGATTCTTCTGACACTA
GCGCCACCATGAAGAAGCCCGAACTCACCGCTACCAGCGTTGAAAAATTTCTCATCGAGAAGTTCGACAG
TGTGAGCGACCTGATGCAGTTGTCGGAGGGCGAAGAGAGCCGAGCCTTCAGCTTCGATGTCGGCGGACGC
GGCTATGTACTGCGGGTGAATAGCTGCGCTGATGGCTTCTACAAAGACCGCTACGTGTACCGCCACTTCG
CCAGCGCTGCACTACCCATCCCCGAAGTGTTGGACATCGGCGAGTTCAGCGAGAGCCTGACATACTGCAT
CAGTAGACGCGCCCAAGGCGTTACTCTCCAAGACCTCCCCGAAACAGAGCTGCCTGCTGTGTTACAGCCT
GTCGCCGAAGCTATGGATGCTATTGCCGCCGCCGACCTCAGTCAAACCAGCGGCTTCGGCCCATTCGGGC
CCCAAGGCATCGGCCAGTACACAACCTGGCGGGATTTCATTTGCGCCATTGCTGATCCCCATGTCTACCA
CTGGCAGACCGTGATGGACGACACCGTGTCCGCCAGCGTAGCTCAAGCCCTGGACGAACTGATGCTGTGG
GCCGAAGACTGTCCCGAGGTGCGCCACCTCGTCCATGCCGACTTCGGCAGCAACAACGTCCTGACCGACA
ACGGCCGCATCACCGCCGTAATCGACTGGTCCGAAGCTATGTTCGGGGACAGTCAGTACGAGGTGGCCAA
CATCTTCTTCTGGCGGCCCTGGCTGGCTTGCATGGAGCAGCAGACTCGCTACTTCGAGCGCCGGCATCCC
GAGCTGGCCGGCAGCCCTCGTCTGCGAGCCTACATGCTGCGCATCGGCCTGGATCAGCTCTACCAGAGCC
TCGTGGACGGCAACTTCGACGATGCTGCCTGGGCTCAAGGCCGCTGCGATGCCATCGTCCGCAGCGGGGC
CGGCACCGTCGGTCGCACACAAATCGCTCGCCGGAGCGCAGCCGTATGGACCGACGGCTGCGTCGAGGTG
CTGGCCGACAGCGGCAACCGCCGGCCCAGTACACGACCGCGCGCTAAGGAGGTAGGTCGAGTTTAGACTC
TAGCCATCACGATGGCCGCAATAAAATATCTTTATTTTCATTACATCTGTGTGTTGGTTTTTTGTGTGAA
TCGATAGCGATAAGGATCCTCTTTGCGCTTGCGTTTTCCCTTGTCCAGATAGCCCAGTAGCTGACATTCA
TCCGGGGTCAGCACCGTTTCTGCGGACTGGCTTTCTACGTAATGGTTTCTTAGACGTCAGGTGGCACTTT
TCGGGGAAATGTGCGCGGAACCCCTATTTGTTTATTTTTCTAAATACATTCAAATATGTATCCGCTCATG
AGACAATAACCCTGATAAATGCTTCAATAATATTGAAAAAGGAAGAGTATGAGTATTCAACATTTCCGTG
TCGCCCTTATTCCCTTTTTTGCGGCATTTTGCCTTCCTGTTTTTGCTCACCCAGAAACGCTGGTGAAAGT
AAAAGATGCTGAAGATCAGTTGGGTGCACGAGTGGGTTACATCGAACTGGATCTCAACAGCGGTAAGATC
CTTGAGAGTTTTCGCCCCGAAGAACGTTTTCCAATGATGAGCACTTTCAAAGTTCTGCTATGTGGCGCGG
TATTATCCCGTATTGACGCCGGGCAAGAGCAACTCGGTCGCCGCATACACTATTCTCAGAATGACTTGGT
TGAGTACTCACCAGTCACAGAAAAGCATCTTACGGATGGCATGACAGTAAGAGAATTATGCAGTGCTGCC
ATAACCATGAGTGATAACACTGCGGCCAACTTACTTCTGACAACTATCGGAGGACCGAAGGAGCTAACCG
CTTTTTTGCACAACATGGGGGATCATGTAACTCGCCTTGATCGTTGGGAACCGGAGCTGAATGAAGCCAT
ACCAAACGACGAGCGTGACACCACGATGCCTGTAGCAATGGCAACAACGTTGCGCAAACTATTAACTGGC
GAACTACTTACTCTAGCTTCCCGGCAACAATTAATAGACTGGATGGAGGCGGATAAAGTTGCAGGACCAC
TTCTGCGCTCGGCCCTTCCGGCTGGCTGGTTTATTGCTGATAAATCTGGAGCCGGTGAGCGTGGGTCTCG
CGGTATCATTGCAGCACTGGGGCCAGATGGTAAGCCCTCCCGTATCGTAGTTATCTACACGACGGGGAGT
CAGGCAACTATGGATGAACGAAATAGACAGATCGCTGAGATAGGTGCCTCACTGATTAAGCATTGGTAAT
TCGAAATGACCGACCAAGCGACGCCCAACCGGTATCAGCTCACTCAAAGGCGGTAATACGGTTATCCACA
GAATCAGGGGATAACGCAGGAAAGAACATGTGAGCAAAAGGCCAGCAAAAGGCCAGGAACCGTAAAAAGG
CCGCGTTGCTGGCGTTTTTCCATAGGCTCCGCCCCCCTGACGAGCATCACAAAAATCGACGCTCAAGTCA
GAGGTGGCGAAACCCGACAGGACTATAAAGATACCAGGCGTTTCCCCCTGGAAGCTCCCTCGTGCGCTCT
CCTGTTCCGACCCTGCCGCTTACCGGATACCTGTCCGCCTTTCTCCCTTCGGGAAGCGTGGCGCTTTCTC
ATAGCTCACGCTGTAGGTATCTCAGTTCGGTGTAGGTCGTTCGCTCCAAGCTGGGCTGTGTGCACGAACC
CCCCGTTCAGCCCGACCGCTGCGCCTTATCCGGTAACTATCGTCTTGAGTCCAACCCGGTAAGACACGAC
TTATCGCCACTGGCAGCAGCCACTGGTAACAGGATTAGCAGAGCGAGGTATGTAGGCGGTGCTACAGAGT
TCTTGAAGTGGTGGCCTAACTACGGCTACACTAGAAGGACAGTATTTGGTATCTGCGCTCTGCTGAAGCC
AGTTACCTTCGGAAAAAGAGTTGGTAGCTCTTGATCCGGCAAACAAACCACCGCTGGTAGCGGTGGTTTT
TTTGTTTGCAAGCAGCAGATTACGCGCAGAAAAAAAGGATTTCAAGAAGATCCTTTGATCTTTTCTACGG
GGTCTGACGCTCAGTGGAACGAAAACTCACGTTAAGGGATTTTGGTCATGAGATTATCAAAAAGGATCTT
CACCTAGATCCTTTTATAGTCCGGAAATACAGGAACGCACGCTGGATGGCCCTTCGCTGGGATGGTGAAA
CCATGAAAAATGGCAGCTTCAGTGGATTAAGTGGGGGTAATGTGGCCTGTACCCTCTGGTTGCATAGGTA
TTCATACGGTTAAAATTTATCAGGCGCGATTGCGGCAGTTTTTCGGGTGGTTTGTTGCCATTTTTACCTG
TCTGCTGCCGTGATCGCGCTGAACGCGTTTTAGCGGTGCGTACAATTAAGGGATTATGGTAAATCCACTT
ACTGTCTGCCCTCGTAGCCATCGAGATAAACCGCAGTACTCCGGCCACGATGCGTCCGGCGTAGAGGATC
GAGATCT
