>Addgene plasmid #210949 | pNLF1-C_GID4:1-300 | depositor partial sequence | sequence record 411378 | Insert sequence
ATGTGTGCGCGAGGGCAAGTCGGGAGGGGGACCCAGCTCAGGACTGGGAGGCCCTGCTCGCAGGTCCCTG
GGTCCCGGTGGCGGCCGGAGCGCTTGCTCCGCAGGCAGCGGGCGGGTGGTCGCCCCTCCCGCCCCCACCC
CGCGCGTGCGCGCCCCGGCCTCTCCCTCCCCGCCACCCTCCTCGGCTCCCGCGCGGCGGCGGCGGTTCCT
CTCCCACTCCCCCCAGCCCTGGCTCCGGGGGACCCCGCGATGCCGGTCCGCACCGAGTGTCCCCCGCCGG
CCGGTGCCTCCGCTGCCTCCGCGGCCTCACTCATCCCGCCGCCGCCCATCAACACCCAGCAGCCCGGCGT
GGCCACCAGCCTGCTCTAC
[498 nt withheld, positions 370-867]
CCTGAACACAGTGCACCCATCTATGAATTCCGG
